>Addgene plasmid #232527 | pBEL3015 | addgene full sequence | sequence record 464805 | Addgene NGS Result
CATTCAGAGAAGAAACCAATTGTCCATATTGCATCAGACATTGCCGTCACTGCGTCTTTTACTGGCTCTT
CTCGCTAACCAAACCGGTAACCCCGCTTATTAAAAGCATTCTGTAACAAAGCGGGACCAAAGCCATGACA
AAAACGCGTAACAAAAGTGTCTATAATCACGGCAGAAAAGTCCACATTGATTATTTGCACGGCGTCACAC
TTTGCTATGCCATAGCATTTTTATCCATAAGATTAGCGGATCCTACCTGACGCTTTTTATCGCAACTCTC
TACTGTTTCTCCATACCCGTTTTTTTGGGCTAGCCGAAGGGTGAATTATGCATCACCACCATCACCATCA
GCATCAACACGAAAATCTGTATTTTCAGGGGATGGCTCTTAACACACCACAAATTACGCCGACAAAAAAG
ATAACAGTGAGGGCAATCGGCGAGGAACTGCCGCGTGGTGATTACCAACGTTGCCCGCAATGTGACATGC
TGTTTAGCCTGCCCGAGATAAATTCTCATCAAAGTGCCTATTGTCCGCGCTGTCAGGCAAAAATTCGTGA
CGGGCGCGACTGGTCGCTAACGCGCCTGGCGGCAATGGCCTTCACCATGCTGTTGCTTATGCCGTTTGCC
TGGGGCGAACCGCTGTTGCATATCTGGCTGTTAGGCATTCGTATTGACGCCAACGTTATGCAAGGCATCT
GGCAAATGACCAAACAGGGCGATGCGATAACGGGGTCGATGGTCTTTTTCTGCGTTATTGGTGCCCCGCT
CATTCTGGTGACCTCCATAGCTTATTTATGGTTTGGTAACCGACTGGGAATGAATTTACGTCCGGTACTG
CTGATGCTTGAGCGACTTAAAGAGTGGGTAATGCTCGATATCTACCTGGTCGGCATTGGCGTTGCTTCTA
TAAAGGTACAGGATTATGCCCATATCCAGGCTGGTGTCGGCTTGTTCTCTTTTGTGGCGTTGGTGATTTT
AACGACGGTGACGTTGTCACATCTTAATGTCGAAGAACTGTGGGAGCGATTTTATCCGCAGCGCCCCGCT
ACGCGTAGGGACGAGAAACTTCGTGTCTGTCTTGGGTGCCATTTTACCGGCTATCCAGATCAGCGTGGTC
GCTGCCCGCGTTGCCATATCCCGCTACGCCTGCGTCGCCGTCATAGTCTGCAAAAATGCTGGGCGGCGCT
GTTAGCGTCAATCGTTTTATTGTTACCTGCCAACCTGTTGCCTATTTCTATCATTTATCTGAACGGAGGA
CGGCAGGAAGATACAATTCTTTCCGGAATTATGTCGCTGGCAAGTAGCAACATTGCGGTTGCAGGAATCG
TGTTTATCGCCGCTATTCTGGTACCGTTTACTAAAGTGATCGTCATGTTCACTTTACTGTTGAGCATTCA
TTTTAAATGCCAGCAAGGTTTACGCACACGCATTCTGTTACTGCGGATGGTGACCTGGATTGGTCGCTGG
TCGATGCTCGACCTGTTTGTCATATCTTTAACCATGTCGCTGATTAATCGCGATCAGATCCTCGCTTTTA
CTATGGGACCGGCTGCGTTTTATTTCGGCGCAGCGGTAATTTTGACTATTCTTGCTGTGGAATGGCTGGA
CAGCCGCTTACTTTGGGATGCACATGAGTCAGGAAACGCCCGCTTCGACGACTGAAGCGCAGATTAAAAA
TAAACGCCGTATCTCACCTTTCTGGCTGCTGCCGTTCATCGCGCTAATGATTGCCAGTTGGCTGATTTGG
GACAGTTATCAGGACCGGGGTAATACCGTCACCATCGACTTTATGTCGGCGGATGGTATTGTTCCAGGCC
GTACGCCTGTTCGTTATCAGGGCGTTGAAGTCGGAACAGTGCAGGATATCAGCCTCAGCGACGATCTTCG
TAAGATTGAAGTCAAGGTCAGCATCAAGTCCGATATGAAAGATGCGCTGCGCGAAGAGACTCAGTTCTGG
CTGGTGACGCCAAAAGCATCGTTGGCAGGTGTCTCCGGGCTGGACGCCCTCGTCGGTGGGAACTATATCG
GCATGATGCCGGGTAAAGGTAAAGAGCAGGATCACTTTGTCGCACTCGATACCCAACCGAAATATCGGCT
GGACAATGGCGATCTGATGATCCACCTGCAAGCCCCCGATCTCGGTTCGCTGAACAGCGGTTCATTGGTC
TATTTCCGCAAGATCCCGGTGGGAAAAGTCTACGACTATGCCATCAATCCCAACAAGCAAGGCGTGGTGA
TTGATGTCCTGATCGAGCGGCGTTTTACCGATCTGGTGAAAAAAGGTAGCCGTTTCTGGAACGTTTCCGG
CGTTGATGCCAACGTCAGTATCAGTGGCGCGAAGGTGAAACTGGAAAGCCTGGCGGCACTGGTTAACGGT
GCGATTGCCTTCGATTCACCAGAAGAGTCGAAACCTGCCGAGGCGGAAGATACCTTTGGTCTGTATGAAG
ATCTGGCCCACAGCCAGCGTGGCGTAATAATAAAACTGGAACTGCCGAGTGGGGCCGGATTAACCGCCGA
CTCGACGCCGTTAATGTATCAGGGGCTGGAAGTCGGACAGCTGACTAAACTGGATTTAAATCCTGGTGGT
AAAGTCACAGGGGAAATGACCGTTGATCCCAGCGTCGTTACCCTGCTTCGTGAAAATACCCGCATCGAAT
TACGCAACCCGAAATTATCCCTTAGCGATGCTAATCTCAGCGCCCTGCTGACCGGCAAAACCTTCGAGCT
GGTGCCCGGCGATGGCGAGCCACGCAAAGAGTTCGTTGTTGTGCCAGGCGAAAAAGCACTGCTGCATGAA
CCTGATGTTCTGACGCTGACCCTGACCGCGCCGGAAAGTTACGGTATTGATGCGGGTCAGCCGCTCATTC
TTCACGGCGTGCAGGTAGGCCAGGTTATCGATCGTAAACTCACCAGCAAAGGCGTCACCTTTACCGTCGC
CATCGAGCCTCAGCATCGCGAACTGGTAAAAGGCGATAGCAAATTTGTCGTCAACAGCCGTGTCGATGTG
AAGGTGGGGCTGGATGGCGTTGAGTTTCTCGGTGCCAGCGCCTCAGAATGGATCAATGGCGGGATACGTA
TTCTGCCGGGCGATAAAGGTGAGATGAAAGCCAGCTATCCACTGTATGCCAATTTGGAAAAAGCGCTGGA
GAACAGCCTTAGCGATTTACCCACCACAACCGTGAGTTTGAGTGCAGAGACGCTGCCGGATGTGCAGGCA
GGATCGGTAGTGCTGTACCGTAAATTTGAAGTTGGTGAAGTGATTACCGTGCGTCCGCGAGCTAACGCGT
TTGATATCGATCTGCATATTAAGCCGGAGTATCGCAACCTTCTGACCAGCAATAGCGTGTTCTGGGCAGA
AGGCGGGGCGAAAGTTCAGCTGAATGGTAGTGGTCTGACCGTACAGGCATCCCCGCTCTCCAGAGCATTA
AAGGGAGCCATTAGCTTCGACAACCTCAGCGGTGCCAGCGCCAGTCAGCGTAAAGGCGATAAGCGTATTC
TGTATGCTTCCGAAACAGCGGCCCGTGCGGTTGGCGGGCAGATTACGCTTCACGCTTTCGATGCCGGAAA
ACTGGCGGTCGGGATGCCAATTCGCTATCTCGGTATTGATATCGGGCAAATCCAGACGCTGGATCTGATT
ACCGCACGCAATGAAGTACAGGCAAAGGCGGTACTTTACCCGGAATATGTCCAGACCTTTGCTCGCGGTG
GTACGCGCTTCTCAGTGGTCACACCGCAAATTTCGGCAGCTGGCGTTGAGCATCTTGATACTATCCTCCA
GCCGTATATCAACGTCGAACCAGGCCGGGGCAATCCTCGCCGCGACTTTGAATTACAAGAGGCCACCATT
ACTGATTCGCGTTACCTGGATGGCTTAAGCATTATTGTTGAAGCGCCGGAAGCCGGTTCGTTAGGCATCG
GTACGCCTGTGCTGTTCCGTGGTCTGGAAGTCGGTACGGTTACAGGAATGACGCTGGGGACATTGTCAGA
TCGCGTGATGATTGCGATGCGCATCAGTAAACGCTATCAACACCTGGTGCGTAACAATTCCGTCTTCTGG
TTGGCATCGGGTTACAGTCTGGACTTTGGTCTGACGGGCGGCGTAGTGAAAACCGGCACCTTTAACCAGT
TTATCCGTGGCGGCATCGCCTTCGCCACGCCTCCGGGTACGCCACTGGCACCGAAAGCCCAGGAAGGCAA
ACACTTCCTGTTGCAGGAAAGTGAACCGAAAGAGTGGCGTGAATGGGGAACTGCGCTTCCCAAATAAGGT
ACCAAATTCCAGAAAAGAGACGCTGAAAAGCGTCTTTTTTCGTTTTGGTCCTGGTCTGAGGAATGGTTGT
AAGCTTGGCTGTTTTGGCGGATGAGAGAAGATTTTCAGCCTGATACAGATTAAATCAGAACGCAGAAGCG
GTCTGATAAAACAGAATTTGCCTGGCGGCAGTAGCGCGGTGGTCCCACCTGACCCCATGCCGAACTCAGA
AGTGAAACGCCGTAGCGCCGATGGTAGTGTGGGGTCTCCCCATGCGAGAGTAGGGAACTGCCAGGCATCA
AATAAAACGAAAGGCTCAGTCGAAAGACTGGGCCTTTCGTTTTATCTGTTGTTTGTCGGTGAACGCTCTC
CTGAGTAGGACAAATCCGCCGGGAGCGGATTTGAACGTTGCGAAGCAACGGCCCGGAGGGTGGCGGGCAG
GACGCCCGCCATAAACTGCCAGGCATCAAATTAAGCAGAAGGCCATCCTGACGGATGGCCTTTTTGCGTT
TCTACAAACTCTTTTGTTTATTTTTCTAAATACATTCAAATATGTATCCGCTCATGAGACAATAACCCTG
ATAAATGCTTCAATAATATTGAAAAAGGAAGAGTATGAGTATTCAACATTTCCGTGTCGCCCTTATTCCC
TTTTTTGCGGCATTTTGCCTTCCTGTTTTTGCTCACCCAGAAACGCTGGTGAAAGTAAAAGATGCTGAAG
ATCAGTTGGGTGCACGAGTGGGTTACATCGAACTGGATCTCAACAGCGGTAAGATCCTTGAGAGTTTTCG
CCCCGAAGAACGTTTTCCAATGATGAGCACTTTTAAAGTTCTGCTATGTGGCGCGGTATTATCCCGTGTT
GACGCCGGGCAAGAGCAACTCGGTCGCCGCATACACTATTCTCAGAATGACTTGGTTGAGTACTCACCAG
TCACAGAAAAGCATCTTACGGATGGCATGACAGTAAGAGAATTATGCAGTGCTGCCATAACCATGAGTGA
TAACACTGCGGCCAACTTACTTCTGACAACGATCGGAGGACCGAAGGAGCTAACCGCTTTTTTGCACAAC
ATGGGGGATCATGTAACTCGCCTTGATCGTTGGGAACCGGAGCTGAATGAAGCCATACCAAACGACGAGC
GTGACACCACGATGCCTGCAGCAATGGCAACAACGTTGCGCAAACTATTAACTGGCGAACTACTTACTCT
AGCTTCCCGGCAACAATTAATAGACTGGATGGAGGCGGATAAAGTTGCAGGACCACTTCTGCGCTCGGCC
CTTCCGGCTGGCTGGTTTATTGCTGATAAATCTGGAGCCGGTGAGCGTGGGTCTCGCGGTATCATTGCAG
CACTGGGGCCAGATGGTAAGCCCTCCCGTATCGTAGTTATCTACACGACGGGGAGTCAGGCAACTATGGA
TGAACGAAATAGACAGATCGCTGAGATAGGTGCCTCACTGATTAAGCATTGGTAACTGTCAGACCAAGTT
TACTCATATATACTTTAGATTGATT
[125 nt withheld, positions 5766-5890]
C
[141 nt withheld, positions 5892-6032]
CCTTTGACGTTGGAGTCCACGTTCTTT
[37 nt withheld, positions 6060-6096]
ACCCTATCTCGGGCTATTCTTTTGATTTATAAGGGATTTTGCCGATTTCGGCCTATTGGTTAAAAAATGA
GCTGATTTAACAAAAATTTAACGCGAATTTTAACAAAATATTAACGTTTACAATTTAAAAGGATCTAGGT
GAAGATCCTTTTTGATAATCTCATGACCAAAATCCCTTAACGTGAGTTTTCGTTCCACTGAGCGTCAGAC
CCCGTAGAAAAGATCAAAGGATCTTCTTGAGATCCTTTTTTTCTGCGCGTAATCTGCTGCTTGCAAACAA
AAAAACCACCGCTACCAGCGGTGGTTTGTTTGCCGGATCAAGAGCTACCAACTCTTTTTCCGAAGGTAAC
TGGCTCAGCAGAGCGCAGATACCAAATACTGTCCTTCTAGTGTAGCCGTAGTTAGGCCACCACTTCAAGA
ACTCTGTAGCACCGCCTACATACCTCGCTCTGCTAATCCTGTTACCAGTGGCTGCTGCCAGTGGCGATAA
GTCGTGTCTTACCGGGTTGGACTCAAGACGATAGTTACCGGATAAGGCGCAGCGGTCGGGCTGAACGGGG
GGTTCGTGCACACAGCCCAGCTTGGAGCGAACGACCTACACCGAACTGAGATACCTACAGCGTGAGCTAT
GAGAAAGCGCCACGCTTCCCGAAGGGAGAAAGGCGGACAGGTATCCGGTAAGCGGCAGGGTCGGAACAGG
AGAGCGCACGAGGGAGCTTCCAGGGGGAAACGCCTGGTATCTTTATAGTCCTGTCGGGTTTCGCCACCTC
TGACTTGAGCGTCGATTTTTGTGATGCTCGTCAGGGGGGCGGAGCCTATGGAAAAACGCCAGCAACGCGG
CCTTTTTACGGTTCCTGGCCTTTTGCTGGCCTTTTGCTCACATGTTCTTTCCTGCGTTATCCCCTGATTC
TGTGGATAACCGTATTACCGCCTTTGAGTGAGCTGATACCGCTCGCCGCAGCCGAACGACCGAGCGCAGC
GAGTCAGTGAGCGAGGAAGCGGAAGAGCGCCTGATGCGGTATTTTCTCCTTACGCATCTGTGCGGTATTT
CACACCGCATAGGGTCATGGCTGCGCCCCGACACCCGCCAACACCCGCTGACGCGCCCTGACGGGCTTGT
CTGCTCCCGGCATCCGCTTACAGACAAGCTGTGACCGTCTCCGGGAGCTGCATGTGTCAGAGGTTTTCAC
CGTCATCACCGAAACGCGCGAGGCAGAAGGAGATGGCGCCCAACAGTCCCCCGGCCACGGGGCCTGCCAC
CATACCCACGCCGAAACAAGCGCTCATGAGCCCGAAGTGGCGAGCCCGATCTTCCCCATCGGTGATGTCG
GCGATATAGGCGCCAGCAACCGCACCTGTGGCGCCGGTGATGCCGGCCACGATGCGTCCGGCGTAGAGGA
TCTGCTCATGTTTGACAGCTTATCATCGATGCATAATGTGCCTGTCAAATGGACGAAGCAGGGATTCTGC
AAACCCTATGCTACTCCGTCAAGCCGTCAATTGTCTGATTCGTTACCAATTATGACAACTTGACGGCTAC
ATCATTCACTTTTTCTTCACAACCGGCACGGAACTCGCTCGGGCTGGCCCCGGTGCATTTTTTAAATACC
CGCGAGAAATAGAGTTGATCGTCAAAACCAACATTGCGACCGACGGTGGCGATAGGCATCCGGGTGGTGC
TCAAAAGCAGCTTCGCCTGGCTGATACGTTGGTCCTCGCGCCAGCTTAAGACGCTAATCCCTAACTGCTG
GCGGAAAAGATGTGACAGACGCGACGGCGACAAGCAAACATGCTGTGCGACGCTGGCGATATCAAAATTG
CTGTCTGCCAGGTGATCGCTGATGTACTGACAAGCCTCGCGTACCCGATTATCCATCGGTGGATGGAGCG
ACTCGTTAATCGCTTCCATGCGCCGCAGTAACAATTGCTCAAGCAGATTTATCGCCAGCAGCTCCGAATA
GCGCCCTTCCCCTTGCCCGGCGTTAATGATTTGCCCAAACAGGTCGCTGAAATGCGGCTGGTGCGCTTCA
TCCGGGCGAAAGAACCCCGTATTGGCAAATATTGACGGCCAGTTAAGCCATTCATGCCAGTAGGCGCGCG
GACGAAAGTAAACCCACTGGTGATACCATTCGCGAGCCTCCGGATGACGACCGTAGTGATGAATCTCTCC
TGGCGGGAACAGCAAAATATCACCCGGTCGGCAAACAAATTCTCGTCCCTGATTTTTCACCACCCCCTGA
CCGCGAATGGTGAGATTGAGAATATAACCTTTCATTCCCAGCGGTCGGTCGATAAAAAAATCGAGATAAC
CGTTGGCCTCAATCGGCGTTAAACCCGCCACCAGATGGGCATTAAACGAGTATCCCGGCAGCAGGGGATC
ATTTTGCGCTTCAGCCATACTTTTCATACTCCCGC
Features (pLannotate 1.2.2; 15 found; start..end, strand, type, name):
     10..294     +  promoter       araBAD promoter: araBAD; promoter of the L-arabinose operon of E. coli; the araC regulatory gene is transcribed in the opposite direction (Guzman et al., 1995)
    382..1662    +  CDS            yebS: YEBS_ECOLI - Experimental evidence at protein level: Swiss-Prot protein existence level 1. Component of a transport pathway that contributes to membrane integrity. From Escherichia coli (strain K12).
   1634..4264    +  CDS            yebT: YEBT_ECOLI - Experimental evidence at protein level: Swiss-Prot protein existence level 1. Component of a transport pathway that contributes to membrane integrity (PubMed:27795327). May directly span the intermembrane space, facilitating the transport of substrates across the periplasm (Probable). From Escherichia coli (strain K12).
   4430..4545    +  ncRNA          5S rRNA: Accession: RF00001 - 5S ribosomal RNA
   4549..4635    +  terminator     rrnB T1 terminator: Escherichia coli rrnB; transcription terminator T1 from the E. coli rrnB gene
   4727..4754    +  terminator     rrnB T2 terminator: transcription terminator T2 from the E. coli rrnB gene
   4773..4864    +  promoter       AmpR promoter: bla
   4865..5725    +  CDS            AmpR: β-lactamase; bla; confers resistance to ampicillin, carbenicillin, and related antibiotics
   5767..6147    +  rep_origin     M13 ori (sequence partly withheld): M13 bacteriophage origin of replication; arrow indicates direction of (+) strand synthesis
   6333..6920    +  rep_origin     ori: high-copy-number ColE1/pMB1/pBR322/pUC origin of replication
   7106..7157    -  misc_feature   bom (fragment): basis of mobility region from pBR322
   7273..7312    -  CDS            rop (fragment): Rop protein, which maintains plasmids at low copy number; rop
   7313..7498    -  CDS            TcR (fragment): tetracycline efflux protein; tet; confers resistance to tetracycline
   7508..7526    +  promoter       tet promoter (fragment): E. coli promoter for tetracycline efflux protein gene
   7616..8494    -  CDS            araC: L-arabinose regulatory protein; araC
