[The description below was written by a language model from this plasmid's Addgene catalogue record and pLannotate feature annotations shown in this document.]
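Description:
pBEL3015 is a bacterial expression plasmid built on a pBAD backbone for arabinose-inducible co-expression of the E. coli LetA and LetB proteins (formerly YebS and YebT), with LetA carrying an S321A point mutation. The roughly 8.5 kb plasmid replicates from a ColE1/pMB1-type origin, catalogued as high copy, and is selected through the β-lactamase gene conferring ampicillin resistance. An M13 phage origin is also annotated. Short fragments of bom, rop, the tetracycline resistance gene and its promoter are non-functional remnants of the pBR322-derived ancestry of the backbone.

The payload is the native letAB (yebST) operon segment placed downstream of the araBAD promoter. The araC regulator is encoded divergently on the opposite strand, so transcription stays low without L-arabinose and is induced when it is added. In the feature table the two coding regions slightly overlap, consistent with the natural operon arrangement being retained so that both proteins are produced from a single transcript. The catalogue entry lists an N-terminal 6xHis-2xQH tag followed by a TEV protease site on the insert, which would sit on LetA as the first open reading frame and allow affinity purification and subsequent tag removal, although the tag is not separately annotated in the feature table. Transcription ends at the rrnB T1 and T2 terminators, which lie just after a 5S rRNA segment.

LetA and LetB are described as components of a transport pathway that contributes to membrane integrity, with LetB possibly spanning the periplasm. The plasmid supplies the S321A variant of LetA together with LetB, presumably to test the role of that residue, though the record states only its use for expression.
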