Addgene plasmid #232527: pBEL3015
Purpose: Expression plasmid of LetA(S321A) with LetB
Depositing lab: Gira Bhabha & Damian Ekiert. Depositing organization: Johns Hopkins University and School of Medicine. Publication: LetA defines a structurally distinct transporter family. Santarossa CC, Li Y, Yousef S, Hasdemir HS, Rodriguez CC, Haase MAB, Baek M, Coudray N, Pavek JG, Focke KN, Silverberg AL, Bautista C, Yeh JT, Marty MT, Baker D, Tajkhorshid E, Ekiert DC, Bhabha G. Nature. 2026 Jan 21. doi: 10.1038/s41586-025-09990-0. PubMed 41565823.
Backbone
  Vector backbone: pBAD
  Vector type: Bacterial Expression
Growth in bacteria
  Bacterial resistance: Ampicillin, 100 μg/mL
  Growth temperature: 37°C
  Growth strain: DH5alpha
  Copy number: High Copy
Gene/Insert
  Gene/Insert name: YebST (alt name: LetAB)
  Species: E. coli
  Mutation: LetA S321A
  Entrez Gene: letA (a.k.a. b1833, ECK1832, yebS); letB (a.k.a. b1834, ECK1833, yebT)
  Promoter: araBAD
  Tag / fusion protein: 6xHis2xQH-TEV (N terminal on insert)
  Cloning method: Gibson Cloning
Terms and licenses: Academic/Nonprofit Terms; Industry Terms: Not Available to Industry
Depositor comments: Please visit https://doi.org/10.1101/2025.03.21.644421 for bioRxiv preprint.
How to cite: pBEL3015 was a gift from Gira Bhabha & Damian Ekiert (Addgene plasmid # 232527 ; http://n2t.net/addgene:232527 ; RRID:Addgene_232527)
